Addgene plasmid #58279: pRSETC PITPbeta N89F
Purpose: bacterial expression of PITP beta N89F mutant
Depositing lab: Shamshad Cockcroft. Depositing organization: University College London. Publication: Phosphatidylinositol- and phosphatidylcholine-transfer activity of PITPbeta is essential for COPI-mediated retrograde transport from the Golgi to the endoplasmic reticulum. Carvou N, Holic R, Li M, Futter C, Skippen A, Cockcroft S. J Cell Sci. 2010 Apr 15;123(Pt 8):1262-73. doi: 10.1242/jcs.061986. Epub 2010 Mar 23. PubMed 20332109.
Backbone
  Vector backbone: pRSET-C
  Backbone manufacturer: Invitrogen
  Backbone size w/o insert (bp): 2900
  Vector type: Bacterial Expression
Growth in bacteria
  Bacterial resistance: Ampicillin, 100 μg/mL
  Growth temperature: 37°C
  Growth strain: DH5alpha
  Copy number: High Copy
Gene/Insert
  Gene/Insert name: PITP beta (alt name: phosphatidylinositol transfer protein)
  Species: H. sapiens (human)
  Mutation: N89F (abolishes PI binding)
  Entrez Gene: PITPNB (a.k.a. PI-TP-beta, PtdInsTP, VIB1B)
  Promoter: T7
  Tag / fusion protein: HIS (N terminal on backbone)
  Cloning method: Unknown
  Sequencing primers: 5′ T7; 3′ T7 terminal
Terms and licenses: Academic/Nonprofit Terms; Industry Terms: Not Available to Industry
Depositor comments: Addgene QC sequencing has found some mutations in the insert, which should not effect the function of the plasmid.
How to cite: pRSETC PITPbeta N89F was a gift from Shamshad Cockcroft (Addgene plasmid # 58279 ; http://n2t.net/addgene:58279 ; RRID:Addgene_58279)
