[The description below was written by a language model from this plasmid's Addgene catalogue record.]
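Description:
pRSETC PITPbeta N89F is a bacterial expression plasmid built on the commercial pRSET-C backbone (about 2.9 kb without insert), a high-copy vector maintained in E. coli under ampicillin selection. The record lists a standard cloning strain for propagation. Because expression is driven by the T7 promoter, protein production would require a host that supplies T7 RNA polymerase, although the record does not name an expression strain. No feature table accompanies the entry, so the details of the origin of replication, terminator and other backbone elements are not documented here beyond what the backbone name and the T7 and T7-terminal sequencing primer sites imply.

The insert encodes human phosphatidylinositol transfer protein beta (PITPNB), a lipid transfer protein that carries phosphatidylinositol and phosphatidylcholine. It bears an N89F substitution, which the record describes as abolishing phosphatidylinositol binding. The coding sequence is fused to an N-terminal histidine tag contributed by the backbone, which allows the recombinant protein to be purified by metal-affinity chromatography. The cloning method and insert size are not stated.

The stated purpose is bacterial expression of the N89F mutant. The associated publication concerns the requirement for the lipid-transfer activities of PITPbeta in COPI-mediated retrograde transport from the Golgi to the endoplasmic reticulum, so the purified protein plausibly serves as a PI-binding-deficient comparison to the wild-type protein in such studies. The depositor notes that repository quality-control sequencing found some additional mutations in the insert, which are not expected to affect function.
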