>Addgene plasmid #58279 | pRSETC PITPbeta N89F | addgene partial sequence | sequence record 91716 | T7 5'-TAATACGACTCACTATAGGG-3'
TTTGTTTAACTTTAAGAAGGAGATATACATATGCGGGGTTCTCATCATCATCATCATCATGGTATGGCTA
GCATGACTGGTGGACAGCAAATGGGTCGGGATCTGTACGACGATGACGATAAGGATCCGATGGTGCTGAT
CAAGGAGTTCCGTGTGGTTTTGCCATGTTCTGTTCAGGAGTATCAGGTTGGGCAGCTTTACTCTGTTGCA
GAAGCTAGTAAGAATGAGACTGGTGGTGGAGAAGGAATTGAAGTCTTAAAGAATGAACCTTATGAGAAGG
ATGGAGAAAAGGGACAGTATACGCACAAAATTTATCACCTAAAGAGCAAAGTGCCTGCATTCGTGAGGAT
GATTGCTCCCGAGGGCTCCTTGGTGTTTCATGAGAAAGCCTGGTTTGCGTACCCCTACTGTAGAACAATT
GTAACGAATGAATATATGAAAGATGATTTCTTCATTAAAATCGAAACATGGCACAAACCAGACTTGGGAA
CATTAGAAAATGTACATGGTTTAGATCCAAACACATGGAAAACTGTTGAAATTGTCCATATAGACATTGC
AGATAGAAGTCAAGTTGAACCAGCAGACTACAAAGCTGATGAAGACCCAGCATTATTCCAGTCAGTCAAG
ACCAAGAGAGGCCCTTTGGGACCCAACTGGAAGAAGGAGCTGGCAAACAGCCCTGACTGTCCCCAGATGT
GTGCCTATAAGCTGGTGACCATCAAATTCAAGTGGTGGGGACTGCAAAAGCAAAAGTA
