>Addgene plasmid #58279 | pRSETC PITPbeta N89F | addgene partial sequence | sequence record 91721 | T7term 5'-GCTAGTTATTGCTCAGCGG-3'
GGCTTTGTTAGCAGCCGGATCAAGCTTCGAATTCTAGACATCAGCAGCCGACGTGCCACGAACGGAACCC
CTCTTACGCATTGTTTCTAGTTCTTTCTGAGTCTCGTCTTCCATTCTCCTAATGTCTTCCATCGTGAGAT
CGATCCACTTGTCAATCCAACAAAAAAGCTGGCGATGGAAGTTTGTAAATATCCGTTTTTCTTGCTTTTG
AATGAAGTTTTCTACTTTGCTTTGCAGTCCCCACCACTTGAATTTGATGGTCACCAGCTTATAGGCACAC
ATCTGGGGACAGTCAGGGCTGTTTGCCAGCTCCTTCTTCCAGTTGGGTCCCAAAGGGCCTCTCTTGGTCT
TGACTGACTGGAATAATGCTGGGTCTTCATCAGCTTTGTAGTCTGCTGGTTCAACTTGACTTCTATCTGC
AATGTCTATATGGACAATTTCAACAGTTTTCCATGTGTTTGGATCTAAACCATGTACATTTTCTAATGTT
CCCAAGTCTGGTTTGTGCCATGTTTCGATTTTAATGAAGAAATCATCTTTCATATATTCATTCGTTACAA
TTGTTCTACAGTAGGGGTACGCAAACCAGGCTTTCTCATGAAACACCAAGGAGCCCTCGGGAGCAATCAT
CCTCACGAATGCAGGCACTTTGCTCTTTAGGTGATAAATTTTGTGCGTATACTGTCCCTTTTCTCCATCC
TTCTCATAAGGTTCATTCTTTAAGACTTCAATTCCTTCTCCACCACCAGTCTCATTCTTACTAGCTTCTG
CAACAGAGTAAAGCTGCCCAACCTGATACTCCTGAACAGAACATGGCAAAACCACACGGA
